>Addgene plasmid #246306 | p305N-23 | addgene full sequence | sequence record 491108 | Addgene NGS Result
TTGAGATCCTTTTTTTCTGCGCGTAATCTGCTGCTTGCAAACAAAAAAACCACCGCTACCAGCGGTGGTT
TGTTTGCCGGATCAAGAGCTACCAACTCTTTTTCCGAAGGTAACTGGCTTCAGCAGAGCGCAGATACCAA
ATACTGTTCTTCTAGTGTAGCCGTAGTTAGGCCACCACTTCAAGAACTCTGTAGCACCGCCTACATACCT
CGCTCTGCTAATCCTGTTACCAGTGGCTGCTGCCAGTGGCGATAAGTCGTGTCTTACCGGGTTGGACTCA
AGACGATAGTTACCGGATAAGGCGCAGCGGTCGGGCTGAACGGGGGGTTCGTGCACACAGCCCAGCTTGG
AGCGAACGACCTACACCGAACTGAGATACCTACAGCGTGAGCTATGAGAAAGCGCCACGCTTCCCGAAGG
GAGAAAGGCGGACAGGTATCCGGTAAGCGGCAGGGTCGGAACAGGAGAGCGCACGAGGGAGCTTCCAGGG
GGAAACGCCTGGTATCTTTATAGTCCTGTCGGGTTTCGCCACCTCTGACTTGAGCGTCGATTTTTGTGAT
GCTCGTCAGGGGGGCGGAGCCTATGGAAAAACGCCAGCAACGCGGCCTTTTTACGGTTCCTGGCCTTTTG
CTGGCCTTTTGCTCACATGTTCTTTCCTGCGTTATCCCCTGATTCTGTGGATAACCGTATTACCGCCTTT
GAGTGAGCTGATACCGCTCGCCGCAGCCGAACGACCGAGCGCAGCGAGTCAGTGAGCGAGGAAGCGGAAG
AGGATCTCAGTAAAGCGCTGGCTGCTGAACCCCCAGCCGGAACTGACCCCACAAGGCCCTAGCGTTTGCA
ATGCACCAGGTCATCATTGACCCAGGCGTGTTCCACCAGGCCGCTGCCTCGCAACTCTTCGCAGGCTTCG
CCGACCTGCTCGCGCCACTTCTTCACGCGGGTGGAATCCGATCCGCACATGAGGCGGAAGGTTTCCAGCT
TGAGCGGGTACGGCTCCCGGTGCGAGCTGAAATAGTCGAACATCCGTCGGGCCGTCGGCGACAGCTTGCG
GTACTTCTCCCATATGAATTTCGTGTAGTGGTCGCCAGCAAACAGCACGACGATTTCCTCGTCGATCAGG
ACCTGGCAACGGGACGTTTTCTTGCCACGGTCCAGGACGCGGAAGCGGTGCAGCAGCGACACCGATTCCA
GGTGCCCAACGCGGTCGGACGTGAAGCCCATCGCCGTCGCCTGTAGGCGCGACAGGCATTCCTCGGCCTT
CGTGTAATACCGGCCATTGATCGACCAGCCCAGGTCCTGGCAAAGCTCGTAGAACGTGAAGGTGATCGGC
TCGCCGATAGGGGTGCGCTTCGCGTACTCCAACACCTGCTGCCACACCAGTTCGTCATCGTCGGCCCGCA
GCTCGACGCCGGTGTAGGTGATCTTCACGTCCTTGTTGACGTGGAAAATGACCTTGTTTTGCAGCGCCTC
GCGCGGGATTTTCTTGTTGCGCGTGGTGAACAGGGCAGAGCGGGCCGTGTCGTTTGGCATCGCTCGCATC
GTGTCCGGCCACGGCGCAATATCGAACAAGGAAAGCTGCATTTCCTTGATCTGCTGCTTCGTGTGTTTCA
GCAACGCGGCTTGCTTGGCCTCGCTGACCTGTTTTGCCAGGTCCTCGCCGGCGGTTTTTCGCTTCTTGGT
CGTCATAGTTCCTCGCGTGTCGATGGTCATCGACTTCGCCAAACCTGCCGCCTCCTGTTCGAGACGACGC
GAACGCTCCACGGCGGCCGATGGCGCGGGCAGGGCAGGGGGAGCCAGTTGCACGCTGTCGCGCTCGATCT
TGGCCGTAGCTTGCTGGGCCATCGAGCCGACGGACTGGAAGGTTTCGCGGGGCGCACGCATGACGGTGCG
GCTTGCGATGGTTTCGGCATCCTCGGCGGAAAACCCCGCGTCGATCAGTTCTTGCCTGTATGCCTTCCGG
TCAAACGTCCGATTCATTCACCCTCCTTGCGGGATTGCCCCGACTCACGCCGGGGCAATGTGCCCTTATT
CCTGATTTGATCCGCCTGGTGCCTTGGTGTCCAGATAATCCACCTTATCGGCAATGAAGTCGGTCCCGTA
GACCGTCTGGCCGTCCTTCTCGTACTTGGTATTCCGAATCTTGCCCTGCACGAATACCAGCGACCCCTTG
CCCAAATACTTGCCGTGGGCCTCGGCCTGAGAGCCAAAACACTTGATGCGGAAGAAGTCGGTGCGCTCCT
GCTTGTCGCCAGCATCGTTGCGCCACATCTAGGTACTAAAACAATTCATCCAGTAAAATATAATATTTTA
TTTTCTCCCAATCAGGCTTGATCCCCAGTAAGTCAAAAAATAGCTCGACATACTGTTCTTCCCCAATATC
CTCCCTGATCGACCGGACGCAGAAGGCAATGTCATACCACTTGTCCGCCCTGCCGCTTCTCCCAAGATCA
ATAAAGCCACTTACTTTGCCATCTTTCACAAAGATGTTGCTGTCTCCCAGGTCGCCGTGGGAAAAGACAA
GTTCCTCTTCGGGCTTTTCCGTCTTTAAAAAATCATACAGCTCGCGCGGATCTTTAAATGGGGTGTCTTC
TTCCCAGTTTTCGCAATCCACATCGGCCAGATCGTTATTCAGTAAGTAATCCAATTCGGCTAAGCGGCTG
TCTAAGCTATTCGTATAGGGACAATCCGATATGTCGATGGAGTGAAAGAGCCTGATGCACTCCGCATACA
GCTCGATAATCTTTTCAGGGCTTTGTTCATCTTCATACTCTTCCGAGCAAAGGACGCCATCGGCCTCACT
CATGAGCAGATTGCTCCAGCCATCATGCCGTTCAAGGTGCAGGACCTTTGGAACAGGCAGCTTTCCTTCC
AGCCATAGCATCATGTCCTTTTCCCGTTCCACATCATAGGTGGTCCCTTTATACCGGCTGTCCGTCATTT
TTAAATATAGGTTTTCATTTTCTCCCACCAGCTTATATACCTTAGCAGGAGACATTCCTTCCGTATCTTT
TACGCAGCGGTATTTTTCGATCAGTTTTTTCAATTCCGGTGATATTCTCATTTTAGCCATTTATTATTTC
CTTCCTCTTTTCTACAGTATTTAAAGATACCCCAAGAAGCTAATTATAACAAGACGAACTCCAATTCACT
GTTCCTTGCATTCTAAAACTTTAAATACCAGAAAACAGCTTTTTCAAAGTTGTTTTCAAAGTTGGCGTAT
AACATAGTATCGACGGAGCCGATTTTGAAACCACAATTATGGGTGATGCTGCCAACGCGAGAGCGGGCCG
GGAGGGTTCGAGAAGGGGGGGCACCCCCCTTCGGCGTGCGCGGTCACGCGCACAGGGCGCAGCCCTGGTT
AAAAACAAGGTTTATAAATATTGGTTTAAAAGCAGGTTAAAAGACAGGTTAGCGGTGGCCGAAAAACGGG
CGGAAACCCTTGCAAATGCTGGATTTTCTGCCTGTGGACAGCCCCTCAAATGTCAATAGGTGCGCCCCTC
ATCTGTCAGCACTCTGCCCCTCAAGTGTCAAGGATCGCGCCCCTCATCTGTCAGTAGTCGCGCCCCTCAA
GTGTCAATACCGCAGGGCACTTATCCCCAGGCTTGTCCACATCATCTGTGGGAAACTCGCGTAAAATCAG
GCGTTTTCGCCGATTTGCGAGGCTGGCCAGCTCCACGTCGCCGGCCGAAATCGAGCCTGCCCCTCATCTG
TCAACGCCGCGCCGGGTGAGTCGGCCCCTCAAGTGTCAACGTCCGCCCCTCATCTGTCAGTGAGGGCCAA
GTTTTCCGCGAGGTATCCACAACGCCGGCGGCTGCGGTGTCTCGCACACGGCTTCGACGGCGTTTCTGGC
GCGTTTGCAGGGCCATAGACGGCCGCCAGCCCAGCGGCGAGGGCAACCAGCCCGGTGAGCGTCTCTAGTG
GACTGATGGGCTGCCTGTATCGAGTGGTGATTTTGTGCCGAGCTGCCGGTCGGGGAGCTGTTGGCTGGCT
GGTGGCAGGATATATTGTGGTGTAAACAAATTGACGATTTAAATGGTAGGCGCGGCTTAATTAAGCGCTT
AATTAAGCGCTTAATTAAGCGCTTAATAAGCCGCGCCGTACCCCAATAGTCTCGACAGACACATAGCACC
TAACATTATTGCTTAAATTTACTATTTTTTTACTATATTATACTCAACCCAATGAGCATAAAGACTGTAA
AATCTCAAATTCCTGAGAAGCATATTTATCGATCCCACAGACTTGATAGTTCCATAATCCATACGCTGCA
GCCAAATTGCTAGTGTGTTGAACATTTAACACGTAGAGAACTAGAAAAGATATAAAACTAAGATTGATAT
CCAAAATAGACGAGAACAATAAGCAAAAACTCTTAGTTTTGAAATAAATCAACAATCCCGAGGGTTGTCA
CATACATCAAAAACGAAAATCCATATAGCAAAAAAAACTCTAAATTACCGTTCGACAAAAAGAGAAAACT
GATAGGACATTTGCTAAACATTAAAATCAAAATTTGGATCAAGCCGAATTCTCAGAAGAACTCGTCAAGA
AGGCGATAGAAGGCGATGCGCTGCGAATCGGGAGCGGCGATACCGTAAAGCACGAGGAAGCGGTCAGCCC
ATTCGCCGCCAAGCTCTTCAGCAATATCACGGGTAGCCAACGCTATGTCCTGATAGCGGTCCGCCACACC
CAGCCGGCCACAGTCGATGAATCCAGAAAAGCGGCCATTTTCCACCATGATATTCGGCAAGCAGGCATCG
CCATGGGTCACGACGAGATCATCGCCGTCGGGCATGCGCGCCTTGAGCCTGGCGAACAGTTCGGCTGGCG
CGAGCCCCTGATGCTCTTCGTCCAGATCATCCTGATCGACAAGACCGGCTTCCATCCGAGTACGTGCTCG
CTCGATGCGATGTTTCGCTTGGTGGTCGAATGGGCAGGTAGCCGGATCAAGCGTATGCAGCCGCCGCATT
GCATCAGCCATGATGGATACTTTCTCGGCAGGAGCAAGGTGAGATGACAGGAGATCCTGCCCCGGCACTT
CGCCCAATAGCAGCCAGTCCCTTCCCGCTTCAGTGACAACGTCGAGCACAGCTGCGCAAGGAACGCCCGT
CGTGGCCAGCCACGATAGCCGCGCTGCCTCGTCCTGCAGTTCATTCAGGGCACCGGACAGGTCGGTCTTG
ACAAAAAGAACCGGGCGCCCCTGCGCTGACAGCCGGAACACGGCGGCATCAGAGCAGCCGATTGTCTGTT
GTGCCCAGTCATAGCCGAATAGCCTCTCCACCCAAGCGGCCGGAGAACCTGCGTGCAATCCATCTTGTTC
AATCATCTCGAGACGTACCGCGCGATGCATTCGAAGATCGATCCTTCGCCTGGAGGAGAGAAATCAGTGG
CGCTGCGGCTTTTAGGGTTTCTTTGTTGATGGAATGAGAGTGTAAGCTCTGCCAGTGCCACTTTATTAGG
GTTTTACAAGCCCTTTTCTTCGTAATTGGGCCTGACATTTTGTGCCACTTGGGCCTTTAGAGATGAAAAT
GTATATTGGGCTTAAGTTGACTTGAAGGATAAATTAGTTTAGGATATTACGTTTTTTATGAGAATTGGTG
TGTCGGATACATGTATATGATGCATTCAAATATATGTATTCTAGATACATTTAAGTTTAGATACAATCTA
AAATGTGTCTTTAATTACAGGACTGTAACTAAAATACTTAATGTAAGAAGAATATTACTCCTTTAATAGC
TTTTGAGTATATCTAGTCTAACATCTTTTAAAAAAGTCTAATTTCTTTCATTTATTTTTCGAGCAATAGC
AAAGTGCATAATTATTTTTTTCTTCTAGAAATTCAGATTTGTTTCTCTAAATTTTGAGATTCTTTTCTCA
ATTTTGTATGTCTAGAGAACAATGTGTATTTTTCACTCTAGTTGGTTGTTACTTTGTTGAATGTTCTGAT
AAAAGTATATTGTTATTTCTGAAGTAGATATAAACCTTCATTTGGAAATTATACATAAATCAAAATCGTT
AATTATCTAGATCAAGATATATGCCCTTTTCCTAATGTATTTGATACATGCACCTAATTTCACTAGATGT
ATCTTTTCTATTTTTTAAATTATGAATAGTTAATTTTTTCCATATGTGTATTTGATACATACTTCATGAC
TTTAAAAAATTAATTATATACCAGATATATGTATTTAAAATTTGTTATGTATTTAAAGTATGTATATGAT
TATTCGATATTAATCTCTTCGATGAAGGCCTTATTTGTCCCACATCGTTCGAAACAATAAATTATTCACG
GTTTAAATACTACTAGCGAACGAGTAGGCTTGCATGCCCGAAGGCTACGTCCGTTTTAGAGCTAGAAATA
GCAAGTTAAAATAAGGCTAGTCCGTTATCAACTTGAAAAAGTGGCACCGAGTCGGTGCTTTTTTTACTAG
TGGAGCTCAACTTTTGATTCGCTATTTGCAGTGCACCTGTGGCGTTCATCACATCTTTTGTGACACTGTT
TGCACTGGTCATTGCTATTACAAAGGACCTTCCTGATGTTGAAGGAGATCGAAAGTAAGTAACTGCACGC
ATAACCATTTTCTTTCCGCTCTTTGGCTCAATCCATTTGACAGTCAAAGACAATGTTTAACCAGCTCCGT
TTGATATATTGTCTTTATGTGTTTGTTCAAGCATGTTTAGTTAATCATGCCTTTGATTGATCTTGAATAG
GTTCCAAATATCAACCCTGGCAACAAAACTTGGAGTGAGAAACATTGCATTCCTCGGTTCTGGACTTCTG
CTAGTAAATTATGTTTCAGCCATATCACTAGCTTTCTACATGCCTCAGGTGAATTCATCTATTTCCGTCT
TAACTATTTCGGTTAATTAAAGCACGAACACCATTACTGCATGTAGAAGCTTGATAAACTATCGCCACCA
ATTTATTTTTGTTGCGATATTGTTACTTTCCTCAGTATGCAGCTTTGAAAAGACCAACCCTCTTATCCTT
TAACAATGAACAGGTTTTTAGAGGTAGCTTGATGATTCCTGCACATGTGATCTTGGCTTCAGGCTTAATT
TTCCAGGTAAAGCATTATGAGATACTCTTATATCTCTTACATACTTTTGAGATAATGCACAAGAACTTCA
TAACTATATGCTTTAGTTTCTGCATTTGACACTGCCAAATTCATTAATCTCTAATATCTTTGTTGTTGAT
CTTTGGTAGACATGGGTACTAGAAAAAGCAAACTACACCAAGGTAAAATACTTTTGTACAAACATAAACT
CGTTATCACGGAACATCAATGGAGTGTATATCTAACGGAGTGTAGAAACATTTGATTATTGCAGGAAGCT
ATCTCAGGATATTATCGGTTTATATGGAATCTCTTCTACGCAGAGTATCTGTTATTCCCCTTCCTCTAGC
TTTCAATTTCATGGTGAGGATATGCAGTTTTCTTTGTATATCATTCTTCTTCTTCTTTGTAGCTTGGAGT
CAAAATCGGTTCCTTCATGTACATACATCAAGGATATGTCCTTCTGAATTTTTATATCTTGCAATAAAAA
TGCTTGTACCAATTGAAACACCAGCTTTTTGAGTTCTATGATCACTGACTTGGTTCTAACCAAAAAAAAA
AAAATGTTTAATTTACATATCTAAAAGTAGGTTTAGGGAAACCTAAACAGTAAAATATTTGTATATTATT
CGAATTTCACTCATCATAAAAACTTAAATTGCACCATAAAATTTTGTTTTACTATTAATGATGTAATTTG
TGTAACTTAAGATAAAAATAATATTCCGTAAGTTAACCGGCTAAAACCACGTATAAACCAGGGAACCTGT
TAAACCGGTTCTTTACTGGATAAAGAAATGAAAGCCCATGTAGACAGCTCCATTAGAGCCCAAACCCTAA
ATTTCTCATCTATATAAAAGGAGTGACATTAGGGTTTTTGTTCGTCCTCTTAAAGCTTCTCGTTTTCTCT
GCCGTCTCTCTCATTCGCGCGACGCAAACGATCTTCAGGTGATCTTCTTTCTCCAAATCCTCTCTCATAA
CTCTGATTTCGTACTTGTGTATTTGAGCTCACGCTCTGTTTCTCTCACCACAGCAGCTAGCATGGACAAG
AAGTACTCCATTGGGCTCGATATCGGCACAAACAGCGTCGGCTGGGCCGTCATTACGGACGAGTACAAGG
TGCCGAGCAAAAAATTCAAAGTTCTGGGCAATACCGATCGCCACAGCATAAAGAAGAACCTCATTGGCGC
CCTCCTGTTCGACTCCGGGGAGACGGCCGAAGCCACGCGGCTCAAAAGAACAGCACGGCGCAGATATACC
CGCAGAAAGAATCGGATCTGCTACCTGCAGGAGATCTTTAGTAATGAGATGGCTAAGGTGGATGACTCTT
TCTTCCATAGGCTGGAGGAGTCCTTTTTGGTGGAGGAGGATAAAAAGCACGAGCGCCACCCAATCTTTGG
CAATATCGTGGACGAGGTGGCGTACCATGAAAAGTACCCAACCATATATCATCTGAGGAAGAAGCTTGTA
GACAGTACTGATAAGGCTGACTTGCGGTTGATCTATCTCGCGCTGGCGCATATGATCAAATTTCGGGGAC
ACTTCCTCATCGAGGGGGACCTGAACCCAGACAACAGCGATGTCGACAAACTCTTTATCCAACTGGTTCA
GACTTACAATCAGCTTTTCGAAGAGAACCCGATCAACGCATCCGGAGTTGACGCCAAAGCAATCCTGAGC
GCTAGGCTGTCCAAATCCCGGCGGCTCGAAAACCTCATCGCACAGCTCCCTGGGGAGAAGAAGAACGGCC
TGTTTGGTAATCTTATCGCCCTGTCACTCGGGCTGACCCCCAACTTTAAATCTAACTTCGACCTGGCCGA
AGATGCCAAGCTTCAACTGAGCAAAGACACCTACGATGATGATCTCGACAATCTGCTGGCCCAGATCGGC
GACCAGTACGCAGACCTTTTTTTGGCGGCAAAGAACCTGTCAGACGCCATTCTGCTGAGTGATATTCTGC
GAGTGAACACGGAGATCACCAAAGCTCCGCTGAGCGCTAGTATGATCAAGCGCTATGATGAGCACCACCA
AGACTTGACTTTGCTGAAGGCCCTTGTCAGACAGCAACTGCCTGAGAAGTACAAGGAAATTTTCTTCGAT
CAGTCTAAAAATGGCTACGCCGGATACATTGACGGCGGAGCAAGCCAGGAGGAATTTTACAAATTTATTA
AGCCCATCTTGGAAAAAATGGACGGCACCGAGGAGCTGCTGGTAAAGCTTAACAGAGAAGATCTGTTGCG
CAAACAGCGCACTTTCGACAATGGAAGCATCCCCCACCAGATTCACCTGGGCGAACTGCACGCTATCCTC
AGGCGGCAAGAGGATTTCTACCCCTTTTTGAAAGATAACAGGGAAAAGATTGAGAAAATCCTCACATTTC
GGATACCCTACTATGTAGGCCCCCTCGCCCGGGGAAATTCCAGATTCGCGTGGATGACTCGCAAATCAGA
AGAGACCATCACTCCCTGGAACTTCGAGGAAGTCGTGGATAAGGGGGCCTCTGCCCAGTCCTTCATCGAA
AGGATGACTAACTTTGATAAAAATCTGCCTAACGAAAAGGTGCTTCCTAAACACTCTCTGCTGTACGAGT
ACTTCACAGTTTATAACGAGCTGACCAAGGTCAAATACGTCACAGAAGGGATGAGAAAGCCAGCATTCCT
GTCTGGAGAGCAGAAGAAAGCTATCGTGGACCTCCTCTTCAAGACGAACCGGAAAGTTACCGTGAAACAG
CTCAAAGAAGACTATTTCAAAAAGATTGAATGTTTCGACTCTGTTGAAATCAGCGGAGTGGAGGATCGCT
TCAACGCATCCCTGGGAACGTATCACGATCTCCTGAAAATCATTAAAGACAAGGACTTCCTGGACAATGA
GGAGAACGAGGACATTCTTGAGGACATTGTCCTCACCCTTACGTTGTTTGAAGATAGGGAGATGATTGAA
GAACGCTTGAAAACTTACGCTCATCTCTTCGACGACAAAGTCATGAAACAGCTCAAGAGGCGCCGATATA
CAGGATGGGGGCGGCTGTCAAGAAAACTGATCAATGGCATCCGAGACAAGCAGAGTGGAAAGACAATCCT
GGATTTTCTTAAGTCCGATGGATTTGCCAACCGGAACTTCATGCAGTTGATCCATGATGACTCTCTCACC
TTTAAGGAGGACATCCAGAAAGCACAAGTTTCTGGCCAGGGGGACAGTCTTCACGAGCACATCGCTAATC
TTGCAGGTAGCCCAGCTATCAAAAAGGGAATACTGCAGACCGTTAAGGTCGTGGATGAACTCGTCAAAGT
AATGGGAAGGCATAAGCCCGAGAATATCGTTATCGAGATGGCCCGAGAGAACCAAACTACCCAGAAGGGA
CAGAAGAACAGTAGGGAAAGGATGAAGAGGATTGAAGAGGGTATAAAAGAACTGGGGTCCCAAATCCTTA
AGGAACACCCAGTTGAAAACACCCAGCTTCAGAATGAGAAGCTCTACCTGTACTACCTGCAGAACGGCAG
GGACATGTACGTGGATCAGGAACTGGACATCAATCGGCTCTCCGACTACGACGTGGATCATATCGTGCCC
CAGTCTTTTCTCAAAGATGATTCTATTGATAATAAAGTGTTGACAAGATCCGATAAAAATAGAGGGAAGA
GTGATAACGTCCCCTCAGAAGAAGTTGTCAAGAAAATGAAAAATTATTGGCGGCAGCTGCTGAACGCCAA
ACTGATCACACAACGGAAGTTCGATAATCTGACTAAGGCTGAACGAGGTGGCCTGTCTGAGTTGGATAAA
GCCGGCTTCATCAAAAGGCAGCTTGTTGAGACACGCCAGATCACCAAGCACGTGGCCCAAATTCTCGATT
CACGCATGAACACCAAGTACGATGAAAATGACAAACTGATTCGAGAGGTGAAAGTTATTACTCTGAAGTC
TAAGCTGGTCTCAGATTTCAGAAAGGACTTTCAGTTTTATAAGGTGAGAGAGATCAACAATTACCACCAT
GCGCATGATGCCTACCTGAATGCAGTGGTAGGCACTGCACTTATCAAAAAATATCCCAAGCTTGAATCTG
AATTTGTTTACGGAGACTATAAAGTGTACGATGTTAGGAAAATGATCGCAAAGTCTGAGCAGGAAATAGG
CAAGGCCACCGCTAAGTACTTCTTTTACAGCAATATTATGAATTTTTTCAAGACCGAGATTACACTGGCC
AATGGAGAGATTCGGAAGCGACCACTTATCGAAACAAACGGAGAAACAGGAGAAATCGTGTGGGACAAGG
GTAGGGATTTCGCGACAGTCCGGAAGGTCCTGTCCATGCCGCAGGTGAACATCGTTAAAAAGACCGAAGT
ACAGACCGGAGGCTTCTCCAAGGAAAGTATCCTCCCGAAAAGGAACAGCGACAAGCTGATCGCACGCAAA
AAAGATTGGGACCCCAAGAAATACGGCGGATTCGATTCTCCTACAGTCGCTTACAGTGTACTGGTTGTGG
CCAAAGTGGAGAAAGGGAAGTCTAAAAAACTCAAAAGCGTCAAGGAACTGCTGGGCATCACAATCATGGA
GCGATCAAGCTTCGAAAAAAACCCCATCGACTTTCTCGAAGCGAAAGGATATAAAGAGGTCAAAAAAGAC
CTCATCATTAAGCTTCCCAAGTACTCTCTCTTTGAGCTTGAAAACGGCCGGAAACGAATGCTCGCTAGTG
CGGGCGAGCTGCAGAAAGGTAACGAGCTGGCACTGCCCTCTAAATACGTTAATTTCTTGTATCTGGCCAG
CCACTATGAAAAGCTCAAAGGGTCTCCCGAAGATAATGAGCAGAAGCAGCTGTTCGTGGAACAACACAAA
CACTACCTTGATGAGATCATCGAGCAAATAAGCGAGTTCTCCAAAAGAGTGATCCTCGCCGACGCTAACC
TCGATAAGGTGCTTTCTGCTTACAATAAGCACAGGGATAAGCCCATCAGGGAGCAGGCAGAAAACATTAT
CCACTTGTTTACTCTGACCAACTTGGGCGCGCCTGCAGCCTTCAAGTACTTCGACACCACCATAGACAGA
AAGCGGTACACCTCTACAAAGGAGGTCCTGGACGCCACACTGATTCATCAGTCAATTACGGGGCTCTATG
AAACAAGAATCGACCTCTCTCAGCTCGGTGGAGACGGAACAAGAAAGAGAAGAAAGGTGTGACGGATCCT
CGAATATGAAGATGAAGATGAAATATTTGGTGTGTCAAATAAAAAGCTTGTGTGCTTAAGTTTGTGTTTT
TTTCTTGGCTTGTTGTGTTATGAATTTGTGGCTTTTTCTAATATCAAATGAATGTAAGATCTCATTATAA
TGAATAAACAAATGTTTCTATAATCCATTGTGAATGTTTTGTTGGATCTCTTCTGCAGCATATAACTACT
GTATGTGCTATGGTATGGACTATGGAATATGATTAAAGATAAGGTTTAAACTATCAGTGTTTGACAGGAT
ATATTGGCGGGTAAACCTAAGAGAAAAGAGCGTTTATTAGAATAATCGGATATTTAAAAGGGCGTGAAAA
GGTTTATCCGTTCGTCCATTTGTATGTGCATGCCAACCACAGGAGATCCAAAAGGATCTAGGTGAAGATC
CTTTTTGATAATCTCATGACCAAAATCCCTTAACGTGAGTTTTCGTTCCACTGAGCGTCAGACCCCGTAG
AAAAGATCAAAGGATCTTC
Features (pLannotate 1.2.2; 15 found; start..end, strand, type, name):
      1..589     +  rep_origin     ori: high-copy-number ColE1/pMB1/pBR322/pUC origin of replication
    778..805     -  CDS            TetR (fragment): tetracycline resistance regulatory protein; tetR
    829..1977    -  CDS            trfA: trans-acting replication protein that binds to and activates oriV
   2276..3070    -  CDS            KanR: aminoglycoside phosphotransferase; aphA-3; confers resistance to kanamycin
   3282..3913    -  rep_origin     oriV: incP origin of replication
   3993..4017    +  misc_feature   LB T-DNA repeat: left border repeat from nopaline C58 T-DNA
   4532..5326    -  CDS            NeoR/KanR: aminoglycoside phosphotransferase from Tn5; aph(3')-II (or nptII); confers resistance to neomycin, kanamycin, and G418 (Geneticin®)
   6333..6352    +  CDS            VN155(I152L) (fragment): improved N-terminal fragment of mVenus for use in bimolecular fluorescence complementation (BiFC) (Kodama and Hu, 2010)
   6353..6428    +  misc_RNA       gRNA scaffold: guide RNA scaffold for the Streptococcus pyogenes CRISPR/Cas9 system
   6470..6841    +  CDS            HST (fragment): HSTC_ARATH - Also known as HPT2, VTE2-2. Experimental evidence at protein level: Swiss-Prot protein existence level 1. Involved in the synthesis of plastoquinone-9. Can use both homogentisic acid and 2,5-dihydroxyphenylacetic acid gamma-lactone as prenyl acceptors, and solanesyl diphosphate > farnesyl diphosphate > geranylgeranyl diphosphate >> phytyl diphosphate as prenyl donors. Do not catalyze the decardoxylation of homogentisate uncoupled from prenylation. From Arabidopsis thaliana (Mouse-ear cress).
   6993..7076    +  CDS            HST (fragment): HSTC_ARATH - Also known as HPT2, VTE2-2. Experimental evidence at protein level: Swiss-Prot protein existence level 1. Involved in the synthesis of plastoquinone-9. Can use both homogentisic acid and 2,5-dihydroxyphenylacetic acid gamma-lactone as prenyl acceptors, and solanesyl diphosphate > farnesyl diphosphate > geranylgeranyl diphosphate >> phytyl diphosphate as prenyl donors. Do not catalyze the decardoxylation of homogentisate uncoupled from prenylation. From Arabidopsis thaliana (Mouse-ear cress).
   7342..7416    +  CDS            HST (fragment): HSTC_ARATH - Also known as HPT2, VTE2-2. Experimental evidence at protein level: Swiss-Prot protein existence level 1. Involved in the synthesis of plastoquinone-9. Can use both homogentisic acid and 2,5-dihydroxyphenylacetic acid gamma-lactone as prenyl acceptors, and solanesyl diphosphate > farnesyl diphosphate > geranylgeranyl diphosphate >> phytyl diphosphate as prenyl donors. Do not catalyze the decardoxylation of homogentisate uncoupled from prenylation. From Arabidopsis thaliana (Mouse-ear cress).
   8112..12215   +  CDS            cas9: CAS9_STRP1 - Also known as csn1 From Streptococcus pyogenes serotype M1.
  12255..12503   +  terminator     HSP terminator: efficient transcription terminator from the Arabidopsis thaliana heat shock protein 18.2 gene (Nagaya et al., 2010)
  12522..12546   +  misc_feature   RB T-DNA repeat: right border repeat from nopaline C58 T-DNA
