[The description below was written by a language model from this plasmid's Addgene catalogue record and pLannotate feature annotations shown in this document.]
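Description:
p305N-23 is a plant CRISPR-Cas9 binary vector of about 12.8 kb built on the p305N backbone. It was made to test a synthetic RNA polymerase III promoter, MtU6.6m1, derived from the MtU6.6 promoter. Outside the T-DNA, the plasmid carries a high-copy ColE1/pUC-type origin for propagation in E. coli, together with the broad-host-range incP oriV and its activator gene trfA. This combination is typical of binary vectors that must also replicate in Agrobacterium. Bacterial selection is by kanamycin through an aphA-3 aminoglycoside phosphotransferase gene.

Between the nopaline-type left and right border repeats lie three functional units. Near the left border is an nptII (NeoR/KanR) gene, which presumably serves as the plant selectable marker, although its promoter and terminator are not annotated. Next is the guide RNA cassette. The MtU6.6m1 promoter, inserted by Gibson cloning, is not itself annotated but presumably sits just upstream of a 20-nt spacer fused to the Streptococcus pyogenes gRNA scaffold. The annotation software labels this spacer as an mVenus fragment, which fits a guide aimed at a GFP-family coding sequence, here mEGFP. The third unit is a S. pyogenes Cas9 coding sequence ending in the Arabidopsis HSP18.2 terminator. The promoter driving Cas9 is not identified. The region upstream of Cas9 contains short matches to an Arabidopsis HST gene, which may reflect Arabidopsis genomic regulatory sequence rather than an expressed protein.

The construct is used to edit mEGFP in a Nicotiana benthamiana reporter line, so that editing of the reporter indicates how well the short synthetic Pol III promoter drives guide expression.
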