Addgene plasmid #246306: p305N-23
Purpose: Evaluation of a synthetic Pol III promoter based on the MtU6.6 promoter for CRISPR-Cas9 editing of mEGFP in a Nicotiana benthamiana reporter line
Depositing lab: Chung-Jui Tsai. Depositing organization: University of Georgia. Publication: A compendium of nonredundant short polymerase III promoters for CRISPR applications. Deguchi M, Sinclair KM, Patel A, Coile M, Ortega MA, Bewg WP, Tsai CJ. Plant Physiol. 2025 Jul 3;198(3):kiaf294. doi: 10.1093/plphys/kiaf294. PubMed 40673482.
Backbone
  Vector backbone: p305N
  Vector type: Plant Expression, CRISPR
Growth in bacteria
  Bacterial resistance: Kanamycin, 50 μg/mL
  Growth temperature: 37°C
  Growth strain: DH5alpha
  Copy number: High Copy
Gene/Insert
  Gene/Insert name: MtU6.6m1 promoter
  gRNA/shRNA sequence: CATGCCCGAAGGCTACGTCC
  Species: Synthetic
  Promoter: MtU6.6m1 promoter
  Cloning method: Gibson Cloning
Terms and licenses: Academic/Nonprofit Terms; Industry Terms: Not Available to Industry
How to cite: p305N-23 was a gift from Chung-Jui Tsai (Addgene plasmid # 246306 ; http://n2t.net/addgene:246306 ; RRID:Addgene_246306)
