>Addgene plasmid #246306 | p305N-23 | depositor partial sequence | sequence record 487348 | promoter
TATTTGTCCCACATCGTTCGAAACAATAAATTATTCACGGTTTAAATACTACTAGCGAACGAGTAGGCTT
